Addgene plasmid #49083: FUGW-PercevalHR
Purpose: Lentiviral vector for PercevalHR, a fluorescent sensor of ATP-to-ADP ratio.
Depositing lab: Gary Yellen. Depositing organization: Harvard Medical School. Publication: Imaging energy status in live cells with a fluorescent biosensor of the intracellular ATP-to-ADP ratio. Tantama M, Martinez-Francois JR, Mongeon R, Yellen G. Nat Commun. 2013;4:2550. doi: 10.1038/ncomms3550. PubMed 24096541.
Backbone
  Vector backbone: FUGW
  Backbone size w/o insert (bp): 9222
  Total vector size (bp): 10962
  Vector type: Mammalian Expression, Lentiviral
Growth in bacteria
  Bacterial resistance: Ampicillin, 100 μg/mL
  Growth temperature: 37°C
  Growth strain: Stbl3
  Copy number: High Copy
Gene/Insert
  Gene/Insert name: PercevalHR
  Species: Synthetic
  Insert size (bp): 1740
Terms and licenses: Academic/Nonprofit Terms; Industry Terms: Not Available to Industry
How to cite: FUGW-PercevalHR was a gift from Gary Yellen (Addgene plasmid # 49083 ; http://n2t.net/addgene:49083 ; RRID:Addgene_49083)
