[The description below was written by a language model from this plasmid's Addgene catalogue record and pLannotate feature annotations shown in this document.]
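Description:
FUGW-PercevalHR is a lentiviral transfer plasmid for mammalian expression, built on the FUGW backbone and carrying PercevalHR, a synthetic, genetically encoded fluorescent sensor of the intracellular ATP-to-ADP ratio. It is maintained in E. coli through a high-copy ColE1/pUC-type origin with ampicillin selection (AmpR under its own bla promoter). An f1 origin is also present. The plasmid backbone carries an SV40/EM7-driven BleoR cassette with an SV40 poly(A) signal, which lies outside the LTR-flanked region and so would not be packaged into virus.

The viral portion follows a third-generation layout. A CMV enhancer/promoter fused to a truncated HIV-1 5' LTR drives Tat-independent production of the genomic RNA. This is followed by the Ψ packaging signal with a gag fragment, the RRE for Rev-dependent nuclear export, and the cPPT/CTS element that aids nuclear import. Inside this framework the human ubiquitin C promoter drives the roughly 1.7 kb sensor insert. The annotation software resolves the insert as a GFP-family fluorescent protein segment (matched as cEGFP) plus fragments resembling archaeal GlnK nitrogen-regulatory proteins. That pattern fits a sensor in which an adenine-nucleotide-binding GlnK-type domain is coupled to a fluorescent reporter, although these homology-based labels only approximate the engineered sequence. A WPRE downstream enhances transcript expression, followed by a second LTR annotated as truncated and a bGH poly(A) signal.

The construct is used to produce lentivirus that delivers PercevalHR stably into dividing or non-dividing mammalian cells for live imaging of cellular energy status. The sequenced record is a few bases longer than the catalogued total size.
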