Features (pLannotate 1.2.2; 33 found; start..end, strand, type, name):
     31..83      -  misc_feature   bom (fragment): basis of mobility region from pBR322
    238..617     +  enhancer       CMV enhancer: human cytomegalovirus immediate early enhancer
    618..817     +  promoter       CMV promoter: human cytomegalovirus (CMV) immediate early promoter
    835..1015    +  LTR            5' LTR (truncated): truncated 5' long terminal repeat (LTR) from HIV-1
   1062..1187    +  misc_feature   HIV-1 Ψ: packaging signal of human immunodeficiency virus type 1
   1171..1534    +  CDS            HIV-1 gag (fragment): gag protein from human immunodeficiency virus 1; gag
   1680..1913    +  misc_feature   RRE: The Rev response element (RRE) of HIV-1 allows for Rev-dependent mRNA export from the nucleus to the cytoplasm.
   2290..2390    +  CDS            Rev (fragment): human immunodeficiency virus 1 (HIV-1) Rev protein; rev; enhances nuclear export of unspliced and incompletely spliced viral mRNAs
   2440..2557    +  misc_feature   cPPT/CTS: central polypurine tract and central termination sequence of HIV-1
   2622..3833    +  promoter       UbC promoter: human ubiquitin C promoter
   3844..3861    -  misc_feature   MCS (fragment): pUC18/19 multiple cloning site
   4038..4760    +  CDS            cEGFP: cEGFP is a basic (constitutively fluorescent) green fluorescent protein published in 2008, derived from Aequorea victoria.
   4977..5264    +  CDS            glnK2 (fragment): GLNK2_ARCFU - Experimental evidence at protein level: Swiss-Prot protein existence level 1. Involved in the regulation of nitrogen metabolism (By similarity). Regulates the activity of its targets by protein-protein interaction in response to the nitrogen status of the cell (By similarity). Regulates the activity of the ammonia channel Amt2 via direct interaction (By similarity). From Archaeoglobus fulgidus (strain ATCC 49558 / VC-16 / DSM 4304 / JCM 9628 / NBRC 100126).
   5304..5603    +  CDS            glnK1 (fragment): GLNK1_METJA - Experimental evidence at protein level: Swiss-Prot protein existence level 1. Involved in the regulation of nitrogen metabolism (PubMed:17203075). Regulates the activity of its targets by protein- protein interaction in response to the nitrogen status of the cell (PubMed:17203075). Regulates the activity of the ammonia channel Amt1 via direct interaction (PubMed:17203075). From Methanocaldococcus jannaschii (strain ATCC 43067 / DSM 2661 / JAL-1 / JCM 10045 / NBRC 100440) (Methanococcus jannaschii).
   5643..5666    +  misc_feature   MCS (fragment): pBluescript multiple cloning site
   5666..6254    +  misc_feature   WPRE: woodchuck hepatitis virus posttranscriptional regulatory element
   6191..6772    +  CDS            nef (fragment): NEF_HV1H2 - Experimental evidence at protein level: Swiss-Prot protein existence level 1. Extracellular Nef protein targets CD4(+) T-lymphocytes for apoptosis by interacting with CXCR4 surface receptors. From Human immunodeficiency virus type 1 group M subtype B (isolate HXB2) (HIV-1).
   6779..6959    +  LTR            5' LTR (truncated): truncated 5' long terminal repeat (LTR) from HIV-1
   6991..7215    +  polyA_signal   bGH poly(A) signal: bovine growth hormone polyadenylation signal
   7219..7240    +  promoter       SV40 promoter (fragment): SV40 enhancer and early promoter
   7261..7689    +  rep_origin     f1 ori (sequence partly withheld): f1 bacteriophage origin of replication; arrow indicates direction of (+) strand synthesis
   7703..8032    +  promoter       SV40 promoter: SV40 enhancer and early promoter
   8080..8127    +  promoter       EM7 promoter: synthetic bacterial promoter&nbsp
   8146..8520    +  CDS            BleoR: antibiotic-binding protein; Sh ble from Streptoalloteichus hindustanus; confers resistance to bleomycin, phleomycin, and Zeocin™
   8530..8655    +  CDS            ble (fragment): BLE_KLEPN - Experimental evidence at protein level: Swiss-Prot protein existence level 1. Binding protein with a strong affinity to the bleomycin family of antibiotics. Binds to CL990; an antimitotic-antibiotic compound. From Klebsiella pneumoniae.
   8650..8771    +  polyA_signal   SV40 poly(A) signal: SV40 polyadenylation signal
   8842..8864    -  protein_bind   lac operator (fragment): The lac repressor binds to the lac operator to inhibit transcription in E. coli. This inhibition can be relieved by adding lactose or isopropyl-β-D-thiogalactopyranoside (IPTG). lac repressor encoded by lacI
   8868..8898    -  promoter       lac promoter: promoter for the E. coli lac operon
   8913..8934    -  protein_bind   CAP binding site: CAP binding activates transcription in the presence of cAMP. E. coli catabolite activator protein
   8947..9039    -  CDS            lacI (fragment): lac repressor; lacI; The lac repressor binds to the lac operator to inhibit transcription in E. coli. This inhibition can be relieved by adding lactose or isopropyl-β-D-thiogalactopyranoside (IPTG).
   9222..9810    -  rep_origin     ori: high-copy-number ColE1/pMB1/pBR322/pUC origin of replication
   9981..10841   -  CDS            AmpR: β-lactamase; bla; confers resistance to ampicillin, carbenicillin, and related antibiotics
  10842..10946   -  promoter       AmpR promoter: bla
>Addgene plasmid #49083 | FUGW-PercevalHR | addgene full sequence | sequence record 177096 | Addgene NGS Result
GTCGACGGATCGGGAGATCTCCCGATCCCCTATGGTGCACTCTCAGTACAATCTGCTCTGATGCCGCATA
GTTAAGCCAGTATCTGCTCCCTGCTTGTGTGTTGGAGGTCGCTGAGTAGTGCGCGAGCAAAATTTAAGCT
ACAACAAGGCAAGGCTTGACCGACAATTGCATGAAGAATCTGCTTAGGGTTAGGCGTTTTGCGCTGCTTC
GCGATGTACGGGCCAGATATACGCGTTGACATTGATTATTGACTAGTTATTAATAGTAATCAATTACGGG
GTCATTAGTTCATAGCCCATATATGGAGTTCCGCGTTACATAACTTACGGTAAATGGCCCGCCTGGCTGA
CCGCCCAACGACCCCCGCCCATTGACGTCAATAATGACGTATGTTCCCATAGTAACGCCAATAGGGACTT
TCCATTGACGTCAATGGGTGGAGTATTTACGGTAAACTGCCCACTTGGCAGTACATCAAGTGTATCATAT
GCCAAGTACGCCCCCTATTGACGTCAATGACGGTAAATGGCCCGCCTGGCATTATGCCCAGTACATGACC
TTATGGGACTTTCCTACTTGGCAGTACATCTACGTATTAGTCATCGCTATTACCATGGTGATGCGGTTTT
GGCAGTACATCAATGGGCGTGGATAGCGGTTTGACTCACGGGGATTTCCAAGTCTCCACCCCATTGACGT
CAATGGGAGTTTGTTTTGGCACCAAAATCAACGGGACTTTCCAAAATGTCGTAACAACTCCGCCCCATTG
ACGCAAATGGGCGGTAGGCGTGTACGGTGGGAGGTCTATATAAGCAGCGCGTTTTGCCTGTACTGGGTCT
CTCTGGTTAGACCAGATCTGAGCCTGGGAGCTCTCTGGCTAACTAGGGAACCCACTGCTTAAGCCTCAAT
AAAGCTTGCCTTGAGTGCTTCAAGTAGTGTGTGCCCGTCTGTTGTGTGACTCTGGTAACTAGAGATCCCT
CAGACCCTTTTAGTCAGTGTGGAAAATCTCTAGCAGTGGCGCCCGAACAGGGACTTGAAAGCGAAAGGGA
AACCAGAGGAGCTCTCTCGACGCAGGACTCGGCTTGCTGAAGCGCGCACGGCAAGAGGCGAGGGGCGGCG
ACTGGTGAGTACGCCAAAAATTTTGACTAGCGGAGGCTAGAAGGAGAGAGATGGGTGCGAGAGCGTCAGT
ATTAAGCGGGGGAGAATTAGATCGCGATGGGAAAAAATTCGGTTAAGGCCAGGGGGAAAGAAAAAATATA
AATTAAAACATATAGTATGGGCAAGCAGGGAGCTAGAACGATTCGCAGTTAATCCTGGCCTGTTAGAAAC
ATCAGAAGGCTGTAGACAAATACTGGGACAGCTACAACCATCCCTTCAGACAGGATCAGAAGAACTTAGA
TCATTATATAATACAGTAGCAACCCTCTATTGTGTGCATCAAAGGATAGAGATAAAAGACACCAAGGAAG
CTTTAGACAAGATAGAGGAAGAGCAAAACAAAAGTAAGACCACCGCACAGCAAGCGGCCGCTGATCTTCA
GACCTGGAGGAGGAGATATGAGGGACAATTGGAGAAGTGAATTATATAAATATAAAGTAGTAAAAATTGA
ACCATTAGGAGTAGCACCCACCAAGGCAAAGAGAAGAGTGGTGCAGAGAGAAAAAAGAGCAGTGGGAATA
GGAGCTTTGTTCCTTGGGTTCTTGGGAGCAGCAGGAAGCACTATGGGCGCAGCGTCAATGACGCTGACGG
TACAGGCCAGACAATTATTGTCTGGTATAGTGCAGCAGCAGAACAATTTGCTGAGGGCTATTGAGGCGCA
ACAGCATCTGTTGCAACTCACAGTCTGGGGCATCAAGCAGCTCCAGGCAAGAATCCTGGCTGTGGAAAGA
TACCTAAAGGATCAACAGCTCCTGGGGATTTGGGGTTGCTCTGGAAAACTCATTTGCACCACTGCTGTGC
CTTGGAATGCTAGTTGGAGTAATAAATCTCTGGAACAGATTTGGAATCACACGACCTGGATGGAGTGGGA
CAGAGAAATTAACAATTACACAAGCTTAATACACTCCTTAATTGAAGAATCGCAAAACCAGCAAGAAAAG
AATGAACAAGAATTATTGGAATTAGATAAATGGGCAAGTTTGTGGAATTGGTTTAACATAACAAATTGGC
TGTGGTATATAAAATTATTCATAATGATAGTAGGAGGCTTGGTAGGTTTAAGAATAGTTTTTGCTGTACT
TTCTATAGTGAATAGAGTTAGGCAGGGATATTCACCATTATCGTTTCAGACCCACCTCCCAACCCCGAGG
GGACCCGACAGGCCCGAAGGAATAGAAGAAGAAGGTGGAGAGAGAGACAGAGACAGATCCATTCGATTAG
TGAACGGATCGGCACTGCGTGCGCCAATTCTGCAGACAAATGGCAGTATTCATCCACAATTTTAAAAGAA
AAGGGGGGATTGGGGGGTACAGTGCAGGGGAAAGAATAGTAGACATAATAGCAACAGACATACAAACTAA
AGAATTACAAAAACAAATTACAAAAATTCAAAATTTTCGGGTTTATTACAGGGACAGCAGAGATCCAGTT
TGGTTAATTAACCCGTGTCGGCTCCAGATCTGGCCTCCGCGCCGGGTTTTGGCGCCTCCCGCGGGCGCCC
CCCTCCTCACGGCGAGCGCTGCCACGTCAGACGAAGGGCGCAGCGAGCGTCCTGATCCTTCCGCCCGGAC
GCTCAGGACAGCGGCCCGCTGCTCATAAGACTCGGCCTTAGAACCCCAGTATCAGCAGAAGGACATTTTA
GGACGGGACTTGGGTGACTCTAGGGCACTGGTTTTCTTTCCAGAGAGCGGAACAGGCGAGGAAAAGTAGT
CCCTTCTCGGCGATTCTGCGGAGGGATCTCCGTGGGGCGGTGAACGCCGATGATTATATAAGGACGCGCC
GGGTGTGGCACAGCTAGTTCCGTCGCAGCCGGGATTTGGGTCGCGGTTCTTGTTTGTGGATCGCTGTGAT
CGTCACTTGGTGAGTAGCGGGCTGCTGGGCTGGCCGGGGCTTTCGTGGCCGCCGGGCCGCTCGGTGGGAC
GGAAGCGTGTGGAGAGACCGCCAAGGGCTGTAGTCTGGGTCCGCGAGCAAGGTTGCCCTGAACTGGGGGT
TGGGGGGAGCGCAGCAAAATGGCGGCTGTTCCCGAGTCTTGAATGGAAGACGCTTGTGAGGCGGGCTGTG
AGGTCGTTGAAACAAGGTGGGGGGCATGGTGGGCGGCAAGAACCCAAGGTCTTGAGGCCTTCGCTAATGC
GGGAAAGCTCTTATTCGGGTGAGATGGGCTGGGGCACCATCTGGGGACCCTGACGTGAAGTTTGTCACTG
ACTGGAGAACTCGGTTTGTCGTCTGTTGCGGGGGCGGCAGTTATGGCGGTGCCGTTGGGCAGTGCACCCG
TACCTTTGGGAGCGCGCGCCCTCGTCGTGTCGTGACGTCACCCGTTCTGTTGGCTTATAATGCAGGGTGG
GGCCACCTGCCGGTAGGTGTGCGGTAGGCTTTTCTCCGTCGCAGGACGCAGGGTTCGGGCCTAGGGTAGG
CTCTCCTGAATCGACAGGCGCCGGACCTCTGGTGAGGGGAGGGATAAGTGAGGCGTCAGTTTCTTTGGTC
GGTTTTATGTACCTATCTTCTTAAGTAGCTGAAGCTCCGGTTTTGAACTATGCGCTCGGGGTTGGCGAGT
GTGTTTTGTGAAGTTTTTTAGGCACCTTTTGAAATGTAATCATTTGGGTCAATATGTAATTTTCAGTGTT
AGACTAGTAAATTGTCCGCTAAATTCTGGCCGTTTTTGGCTTTTTTGTTAGACGAAGCTTGGGCTGCAGG
TCGACTCTAGACCACCATGAAAAAGGTTGAATCCATCATCAGGCCCGAAAAGCTGGAGATCGTTAAGAAG
GCTCTCTCGGACGCTGGATATGTGGGTATGACCGTCTCTGAAGTCAAAGGCTCTGGCGTCCAGGGCGGCA
TCTTCGAGAGGTACCGAGGAAGGGTGTACTCTGCAGGCTACAACAGCGACAACGTCTACATCACCGCCGA
CAAGCAGAAGAACGGCATCAAGGCCAACTTCAAGATCCGCCACAACATCGAGGACGGCGGCGTGCAGCTC
GCCGACCACTACCAGCAGAACACCCCCATCGGCGACGGCCCCGTGCTGCTGCCCGACAACCACTACCTGA
GCTTCCAGTCCAAGCTGAGCAAAGACCCCAACGAGAAGCGCGATCACATGGTCCTGCTGGAGTTCGTGAC
CGCCGCCGGGATCACTCTCGGCATGGACGAGCTGTACAAGGGCGGTTCCGGAGGCATGGTGAGCAAGGGC
GAGGAGCTGTTCACCGGGGTGGTGCCCATCCTGGTCGAGCTGGACGGCGACGTAAACGGCCACAAGTTCA
GCGTGTCCGGCGAGGGCGAGGGCGATGCCACCTACGGCAAGCTGACCCTGAAGCTGATCTGCACCACCGG
CAAGCTGCCCGTGCCCTGGCCCACCCTCGTGACCACCCTGGGCTACGGTCTCCAATGCTTCGCCCGCTAC
CCCGACCACATGAAGCAGCACGACTTCTTCAAGTCCGCCATGCCCGAAGGCTACGTCCAGGAGCGCACCA
TCTTCTTCAAGGACGACGGCAACTACAAGACCCGCGCCGAGGTGAAGTTCGAGGGCGACACCCTGGTGAA
CCGCATCGAGCTGAAGGGCATCGACTTCAAGGAGGACGGCAACATCCTGGGGCACAAGCTTGAGTACAAC
GGCACCATAGTAGATCTGATCCCTAAGGTAAAAATTGAACTAGTGGTGAAGGAGGAGGACGTCGATAACG
TGATAGACATTATTTGCGAAAATGCCCGCACAGGTAACCCCGGCGACGGTAAGATATTTGTGATCCCAGT
GGAGCGAGTGGTCAGGGTGCGAACCAAAGAGGAGGGAGCATCTGGTGGTGGATCCGGTGGTGGCGGTGCA
TCTGGTATGAAAAAGGTTGAAGCTATTATTCGCCCAGAGAAACTGGAGATTGTTAAGAAGGCCCTGTCCG
ACGCCGGCTATGTTGGCATGACCGTTTCCGAGGTTAAAGGCCGCGGTGCCGGCGGTGGCGACCTGATTCC
TAAGGTGAAGATCGAGCTGGTTGTTAAGGAGGAAGACGTTGATAATGTTATCGACATTATCTGCGAGAAC
GCCCGCACTGGCAATCCTGGTGACGGCAAAATCTTCGTTATACCGGTCGAGCGAATTGTGCGAGTACGAA
CCAAAGAAGAGGGTGCCTCCGGCGGTGGCGGTGGCTCCGGTGGCGCCAGCGGCATGAAGAAGGTTGAGGC
CATCATCCGCCCAGAGAAGCTGGAAATCGTTAAGAAGGCCTTAAACGACGACGGCTACGTCGGCATGACA
GTTAGCGAGGTTAAAGGTCGCGGTGCCGGTGGGGGTGATCTGATTCCTAAGGTTAAAATCGAGCTCGTTG
TTAAGGAGGAGGACGTTGACAACATTATCGATATCATCTGCGAAAACGCTCGCACCGGCAACCCAGGCGA
CGGCAAGATTTTCGTCATTCCTGTTGAGAGAGTGGTGCGTCCCCGTACGAAGGAGGAGGGCAAGGAAGCA
CTGTGACTCGACGAATTCTTCGAAGCTAGCGGATCCGTTAACAATTCGATATCAAGCTTATCGATAATCA
ACCTCTGGATTACAAAATTTGTGAAAGATTGACTGGTATTCTTAACTATGTTGCTCCTTTTACGCTATGT
GGATACGCTGCTTTAATGCCTTTGTATCATGCTATTGCTTCCCGTATGGCTTTCATTTTCTCCTCCTTGT
ATAAATCCTGGTTGCTGTCTCTTTATGAGGAGTTGTGGCCCGTTGTCAGGCAACGTGGCGTGGTGTGCAC
TGTGTTTGCTGACGCAACCCCCACTGGTTGGGGCATTGCCACCACCTGTCAGCTCCTTTCCGGGACTTTC
GCTTTCCCCCTCCCTATTGCCACGGCGGAACTCATCGCCGCCTGCCTTGCCCGCTGCTGGACAGGGGCTC
GGCTGTTGGGCACTGACAATTCCGTGGTGTTGTCGGGGAAATCATCGTCCTTTCCTTGGCTGCTCGCCTG
TGTTGCCACCTGGATTCTGCGCGGGACGTCCTTCTGCTACGTCCCTTCGGCCCTCAATCCAGCGGACCTT
CCTTCCCGCGGCCTGCTGCCGGCTCTGCGGCCTCTTCCGCGTCTTCGCCTTCGCCCTCAGACGAGTCGGA
TCTCCCTTTGGGCCGCCTCCCCGCATCGATACCGTCGACCTCGAGACCTAGAAAAACATGGAGCAATCAC
AAGTAGCAATACAGCAGCTACCAATGCTGATTGTGCCTGGCTAGAAGCACAAGAGGAGGAGGAGGTGGGT
TTTCCAGTCACACCTCAGGTACCTTTAAGACCAATGACTTACAAGGCAGCTGTAGATCTTAGCCACTTTT
TAAAAGAAAAGGGGGGACTGGAAGGGCTAATTCACTCCCAACGAAGACAAGATATCCTTGATCTGTGGAT
CTACCACACACAAGGCTACTTCCCTGATTGGCAGAACTACACACCAGGGCCAGGGATCAGATATCCACTG
ACCTTTGGATGGTGCTACAAGCTAGTACCAGTTGAGCAAGAGAAGGTAGAAGAAGCCAATGAAGGAGAGA
ACACCCGCTTGTTACACCCTGTGAGCCTGCATGGGATGGATGACCCGGAGAGAGAAGTATTAGAGTGGAG
GTTTGACAGCCGCCTAGCATTTCATCACATGGCCCGAGAGCTGCATCCGGACTGTACTGGGTCTCTCTGG
TTAGACCAGATCTGAGCCTGGGAGCTCTCTGGCTAACTAGGGAACCCACTGCTTAAGCCTCAATAAAGCT
TGCCTTGAGTGCTTCAAGTAGTGTGTGCCCGTCTGTTGTGTGACTCTGGTAACTAGAGATCCCTCAGACC
CTTTTAGTCAGTGTGGAAAATCTCTAGCAGGGCCCGTTTAAACCCGCTGATCAGCCTCGACTGTGCCTTC
TAGTTGCCAGCCATCTGTTGTTTGCCCCTCCCCCGTGCCTTCCTTGACCCTGGAAGGTGCCACTCCCACT
GTCCTTTCCTAATAAAATGAGGAAATTGCATCGCATTGTCTGAGTAGGTGTCATTCTATTCTGGGGGGTG
GGGTGGGGCAGGACAGCAAGGGGGAGGATTGGGAAGACAATAGCAGGCATGCTGGGGATGCGGTGGGCTC
TATGGCTTCTGAGGCGGAAAGAACCAGCTGGGGCTCTAGGGGGTATCCCC
[124 nt withheld, positions 7261-7384]
C
[91 nt withheld, positions 7386-7476]
A
[49 nt withheld, positions 7478-7526]
CCTTTGACGTTGGAGTCCACGTTCTTT
[37 nt withheld, positions 7554-7590]
ACCCTATCTCGGTCTATTCTTTTGATTTATAAGGGATTTTGCCGATTTCGGCCTATTGGTTAAAAAATGA
GCTGATTTAACAAAAATTTAACGCGAATTAATTCTGTGGAATGTGTGTCAGTTAGGGTGTGGAAAGTCCC
CAGGCTCCCCAGCAGGCAGAAGTATGCAAAGCATGCATCTCAATTAGTCAGCAACCAGGTGTGGAAAGTC
CCCAGGCTCCCCAGCAGGCAGAAGTATGCAAAGCATGCATCTCAATTAGTCAGCAACCATAGTCCCGCCC
CTAACTCCGCCCATCCCGCCCCTAACTCCGCCCAGTTCCGCCCATTCTCCGCCCCATGGCTGACTAATTT
TTTTTATTTATGCAGAGGCCGAGGCCGCCTCTGCCTCTGAGCTATTCCAGAAGTAGTGAGGAGGCTTTTT
TGGAGGCCTAGGCTTTTGCAAAAAGCTCCCGGGAGCTTGTATATCCATTTTCGGATCTGATCAGCACGTG
TTGACAATTAATCATCGGCATAGTATATCGGCATAGTATAATACGACAAGGTGAGGAACTAAACCATGGC
CAAGTTGACCAGTGCCGTTCCGGTGCTCACCGCGCGCGACGTCGCCGGAGCGGTCGAGTTCTGGACCGAC
CGGCTCGGGTTCTCCCGGGACTTCGTGGAGGACGACTTCGCCGGTGTGGTCCGGGACGACGTGACCCTGT
TCATCAGCGCGGTCCAGGACCAGGTGGTGCCGGACAACACCCTGGCCTGGGTGTGGGTGCGCGGCCTGGA
CGAGCTGTACGCCGAGTGGTCGGAGGTCGTGTCCACGAACTTCCGGGACGCCTCCGGGCCGGCCATGACC
GAGATCGGCGAGCAGCCGTGGGGGCGGGAGTTCGCCCTGCGCGACCCGGCCGGCAACTGCGTGCACTTCG
TGGCCGAGGAGCAGGACTGACACGTGCTACGAGATTTCGATTCCACCGCCGCCTTCTATGAAAGGTTGGG
CTTCGGAATCGTTTTCCGGGACGCCGGCTGGATGATCCTCCAGCGCGGGGATCTCATGCTGGAGTTCTTC
GCCCACCCCAACTTGTTTATTGCAGCTTATAATGGTTACAAATAAAGCAATAGCATCACAAATTTCACAA
ATAAAGCATTTTTTTCACTGCATTCTAGTTGTGGTTTGTCCAAACTCATCAATGTATCTTATCATGTCTG
TATACCGTCGACCTCTAGCTAGAGCTTGGCGTAATCATGGTCATAGCTGTTTCCTGTGTGAAATTGTTAT
CCGCTCACAATTCCACACAACATACGAGCCGGAAGCATAAAGTGTAAAGCCTGGGGTGCCTAATGAGTGA
GCTAACTCACATTAATTGCGTTGCGCTCACTGCCCGCTTTCCAGTCGGGAAACCTGTCGTGCCAGCTGCA
TTAATGAATCGGCCAACGCGCGGGGAGAGGCGGTTTGCGTATTGGGCGCTCTTCCGCTTCCTCGCTCACT
GACTCGCTGCGCTCGGTCGTTCGGCTGCGGCGAGCGGTATCAGCTCACTCAAAGGCGGTAATACGGTTAT
CCACAGAATCAGGGGATAACGCAGGAAAGAACATGTGAGCAAAAGGCCAGCAAAAGGCCAGGAACCGTAA
AAAGGCCGCGTTGCTGGCGTTTTTCCATAGGCTCCGCCCCCCTGACGAGCATCACAAAAATCGACGCTCA
AGTCAGAGGTGGCGAAACCCGACAGGACTATAAAGATACCAGGCGTTTCCCCCTGGAAGCTCCCTCGTGC
GCTCTCCTGTTCCGACCCTGCCGCTTACCGGATACCTGTCCGCCTTTCTCCCTTCGGGAAGCGTGGCGCT
TTCTCATAGCTCACGCTGTAGGTATCTCAGTTCGGTGTAGGTCGTTCGCTCCAAGCTGGGCTGTGTGCAC
GAACCCCCCGTTCAGCCCGACCGCTGCGCCTTATCCGGTAACTATCGTCTTGAGTCCAACCCGGTAAGAC
ACGACTTATCGCCACTGGCAGCAGCCACTGGTAACAGGATTAGCAGAGCGAGGTATGTAGGCGGTGCTAC
AGAGTTCTTGAAGTGGTGGCCTAACTACGGCTACACTAGAAGAACAGTATTTGGTATCTGCGCTCTGCTG
AAGCCAGTTACCTTCGGAAAAAGAGTTGGTAGCTCTTGATCCGGCAAACAAACCACCGCTGGTAGCGGTG
GTTTTTTTGTTTGCAAGCAGCAGATTACGCGCAGAAAAAAAGGATCTCAAGAAGATCCTTTGATCTTTTC
TACGGGGTCTGACGCTCAGTGGAACGAAAACTCACGTTAAGGGATTTTGGTCATGAGATTATCAAAAAGG
ATCTTCACCTAGATCCTTTTAAATTAAAAATGAAGTTTTAAATCAATCTAAAGTATATATGAGTAAACTT
GGTCTGACAGTTACCAATGCTTAATCAGTGAGGCACCTATCTCAGCGATCTGTCTATTTCGTTCATCCAT
AGTTGCCTGACTCCCCGTCGTGTAGATAACTACGATACGGGAGGGCTTACCATCTGGCCCCAGTGCTGCA
ATGATACCGCGAGACCCACGCTCACCGGCTCCAGATTTATCAGCAATAAACCAGCCAGCCGGAAGGGCCG
AGCGCAGAAGTGGTCCTGCAACTTTATCCGCCTCCATCCAGTCTATTAATTGTTGCCGGGAAGCTAGAGT
AAGTAGTTCGCCAGTTAATAGTTTGCGCAACGTTGTTGCCATTGCTACAGGCATCGTGGTGTCACGCTCG
TCGTTTGGTATGGCTTCATTCAGCTCCGGTTCCCAACGATCAAGGCGAGTTACATGATCCCCCATGTTGT
GCAAAAAAGCGGTTAGCTCCTTCGGTCCTCCGATCGTTGTCAGAAGTAAGTTGGCCGCAGTGTTATCACT
CATGGTTATGGCAGCACTGCATAATTCTCTTACTGTCATGCCATCCGTAAGATGCTTTTCTGTGACTGGT
GAGTACTCAACCAAGTCATTCTGAGAATAGTGTATGCGGCGACCGAGTTGCTCTTGCCCGGCGTCAATAC
GGGATAATACCGCGCCACATAGCAGAACTTTAAAAGTGCTCATCATTGGAAAACGTTCTTCGGGGCGAAA
ACTCTCAAGGATCTTACCGCTGTTGAGATCCAGTTCGATGTAACCCACTCGTGCACCCAACTGATCTTCA
GCATCTTTTACTTTCACCAGCGTTTCTGGGTGAGCAAAAACAGGAAGGCAAAATGCCGCAAAAAAGGGAA
TAAGGGCGACACGGAAATGTTGAATACTCATACTCTTCCTTTTTCAATATTATTGAAGCATTTATCAGGG
TTATTGTCTCATGAGCGGATACATATTTGAATGTATTTAGAAAAATAAACAAATAGGGGTTCCGCGCACA
TTTCCCCGAAAAGTGCCACCTGAC
